>Addgene plasmid #17771 | CJ38 (miR-1006 seed mutant perfect site) | addgene partial sequence | sequence record 23703 | 17771 with Rluc-F
CGAGTTCTATCTGAATTTGTCAAGTAAAAGGTCTTCATTTTTCGCAAGAAGATGCACCTGATGAAATGGG
AAAATATATCAAATCGTTCGTTGAGCGAGTTCTCAAAAATGAACAATAATTCTAGGAGCTCCTATGAATA
AGAAATCCATTATAACTAGTTGTTCTAGAGCGGCCGCTCGAGTCTAGAGGGCCCTTCGAAGGTAAGCCTA
TCCCTAACCCTCTCCTCGGTCTCGATTCTACGCGTACCGGTCATCATCACCATCACCATTGAGTTTAAAC
CCGCTGATCAGCCTCGACTGTGCCTTCTAAGATCCAGACATGATAAGATACATTGATGAGTTTGGACAAA
CCACAACTAGAATGCAGTGAAAAAAATGCTTTATTTGTGAAATTTGTGATGCTATTGCTTTATTTGTAAC
CATTATAAGCTGCAATAAACAAGTTCTAGAGTCGGTGGGCCTCGGGGGCGGGTGCGGGGTCGGCGGGGCC
GCCCCGGGTGGCTTCGGTCGGAGCCATGGGGTCGTGCGCTCCTTTCGGTCGGGCGCTGCGGGTCGTGGGG
CGGGCGTCAGGCACCGGGCTTGCGGGTCATGCACCAGGTGCGCGGTCCTTCGGGCACCTCGACGTCGGCG
GTGACGGTGAAGCCGAGCCGCTCGTAGAAGGGGAGGTTGCGGGGCGCGGAGGTCTCCAGGAAGGCGGGCA
CCCCGGCGCGCTCGGCCGCCTCCACTCCGGGGAGCACGACGGCGCTGCCCAGACCCTTGCCCTGGTGGTC
GGGCGAGACGCCGACGGTGGCCAGGAACCACGCGGGCTCCTTGGGCCGGTGCGGCGCCAGGAGGCCTTCC
ATCTGTTGCTGCGCGGCCAGCNGGACCGCTCACTCGGCCATGCGCGGCGATTCGCAAACGCCNTCAGT
