[The description below was written by a language model from this plasmid's Addgene catalogue record.]
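Description:
CJ38 (miR-1006 seed mutant perfect site) is an insect-cell luciferase reporter plasmid built on the pMT-puro backbone. It is propagated in E. coli under ampicillin selection and carries a puromycin marker for selection in Drosophila cells. The record does not state the copy number or origin of replication, and no feature table is provided. Expression is driven by the Drosophila metallothionein gene promoter, which allows copper-inducible transcription in S2 cells.

The payload is a Renilla luciferase coding sequence followed by a modified 3′ UTR. This UTR contains a short synthetic target site for the D. melanogaster microRNA miR-1006. The site derives from a perfectly complementary miR-1006 target but carries mutations in the region that pairs with the microRNA seed, so it should no longer be recognised efficiently by miR-1006. According to the depositor's comments, the site was made from annealed oligonucleotides ligated into the pIS2 Renilla reporter vector. The Renilla gene and its altered UTR were then excised and transferred as a unit into pMT-puro by restriction cloning.

The construct fits the design of a microRNA-targeting assay, where it would most plausibly serve as the mismatch control for a matching reporter with an intact perfect site. Repression of the intact-site reporter, but not of this seed mutant, would indicate that silencing depends on specific pairing with mature, functional miR-1006. The associated study concerns intronic microRNA precursors that bypass Drosha processing. Reporters of this kind would be suited to testing whether such precursors yield active microRNAs in S2 cells.
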