Addgene plasmid #17771: CJ38 (miR-1006 seed mutant perfect site)
Depositing lab: David Bartel. Depositing organization: Whitehead Institute for Biomedical Research. Publication: Intronic microRNA precursors that bypass Drosha processing. Ruby JG, Jan CH, Bartel DP. Nature. 2007 Jul 5. 448(7149):83-6. 10.1038/nature05983 PubMed 17589500.
Backbone
  Vector backbone: pMT-puro
  Backbone manufacturer: David Sabatini Lab
  Vector type: Insect Expression, Luciferase ; Drosophila metallothionein gene promoter drives expression
  Selectable markers: Puromycin
Growth in bacteria
  Bacterial resistance: Ampicillin, 100 μg/mL
  Growth temperature: 37°C
  Growth strain: DH5alpha
  Copy number: Unknown
Gene/Insert
  Gene/Insert name: miR-1006 seed mutant perfect site
  Species: D. melanogaster (fly)
  Mutation: seed mutant
  Tag / fusion protein: renilla luciferase (N terminal on insert)
  Cloning method: Restriction Enzyme
  Sequencing primers: 5′ MT forward
Terms and licenses: Academic/Nonprofit Terms; Industry Terms: Not Available to Industry
Depositor comments: Luciferase-reporter inserts were made by annealing oligonucleotides with their reverse complements, leaving overhangs for the indicated restriction sites (lower case): miR-1006-psm (gagctcCTATGAATAAGAAATCCATTATAactagt). Annealed oligos were ligated into SacI/SpeI-cleaved pIS2. These plasmids were linearized with HindIII, polished with Klenow enzyme to create blunt ends, and digested with NotI to excise the Renilla luciferase gene with the modified UTR from the remainder of pIS2. The gel-purified Renilla gene fragment was then ligated into pMT-puro between EcoRV and NotI sites for copper-induced expression in S2 cells.
How to cite: CJ38 (miR-1006 seed mutant perfect site) was a gift from David Bartel (Addgene plasmid # 17771 ; http://n2t.net/addgene:17771 ; RRID:Addgene_17771)
